>Addgene plasmid #174271 | pAPM-miR30-MATR3-ts1 | addgene full sequence | sequence record 343344 | Addgene NGS Result
AGCTACAACAAGGCAAGGCTTGACCGACAATTGCATGAAGAATCTGCTTAGGGTTAGGCGTTTTGCGCTG
CTTCGCGATGTACGGGCCAGATATACGCGCTGTGGAATGTGTGTCAGTTAGGGTGTGGAAAGTCCCCAGG
CTCCCCAGCAGGCAGAAGTATGCAAAGCATGCATCTCAATTAGTCAGCAACCAGGTGTGGAAAGTCCCCA
GGCTCCCCAGCAGGCAGAAGTATGCAAAGCATGCATCTCAATTAGTCAGCAACCATAGTCCCGCCCCTAA
CTCCGCCCATCCCGCCCCTAACTCCGCCCAGTTCCGCCCATTCTCCGCCCCATGGCTGACTAATTTTTTT
TATTTATGCAGAGGCCGAGGCCGCCTCTGCCTCTGAGCTATTCCAGAAGTAGTGAGGAGGCTTTTTTGGA
GGCCTAGGCTTTTGCAAAAAGCTCGCGTTGACATTGATTATTGACTAGTTATTAATAGTAATCAATTACG
GGGTCATTAGTTCATAGCCCATATATGGAGTTCCGCGTTACATAACTTACGGTAAATGGCCCGCCTGGCT
GACCGCCCAACGACCCCCGCCCATTGACGTCAATAATGACGTATGTTCCCATAGTAACGCCAATAGGGAC
TTTCCATTGACGTCAATGGGTGGAGTATTTACGGTAAACTGCCCACTTGGCAGTACATCAAGTGTATCAT
ATGCCAAGTACGCCCCCTATTGACGTCAATGACGGTAAATGGCCCGCCTGGCATTATGCCCAGTACATGA
CCTTATGGGACTTTCCTACTTGGCAGTACATCTACGTATTAGTCATCGCTATTACCATGGTGATGCGGTT
TTGGCAGTACATCAATGGGCGTGGATAGCGGTTTGACTCACGGGGATTTCCAAGTCTCCACCCCATTGAC
GTCAATGGGAGTTTGTTTTGGCACCAAAATCAACGGGACTTTCCAAAATGTCGTAACAACTCCGCCCCAT
TGACGCAAATGGGCGGTAGGCGTGTACGGTGGGAGGTCTATATAAGCAGCGCGTTTTGCCTGTACTGGGT
CTCTCTGGTTAGACCAGATCTGAGCCTGGGAGCTCTCTGGCTAACTAGGGAACCCACTGCTTAAGCCTCA
ATAAAGCTTGCCTTGAGTGCTTCAAGTAGTGTGTGCCCGTCTGTTGTGAGACTCTGGTAACTAGAGATCC
CTCAGACCCTTTTAGTCAGTGTGGAAAATCTCTAGCAGTGGCGCCCGAACAGGGACTTGAAAGCGAAAGG
GAAACCAGAGGAGCTCTCTCGACGCAGGACTCGGCTTGCTGAAGCGCGCACGGCAAGAGGCGAGGGGCGG
CGACTGGTGAGTACGCCAAAAATTTTGACTAGCGGAGGCTAGAAGGAGAGAGATGGGTGCGAGAGCGTCA
GTATTAAGCGGGGGAGAATTAGATCGCGATGGGAAAAAATTCGGTTAAGGCCAGGGGGAAAGAAAAAATA
TAAATTAAAACATATAGTATGGGCAAGCAGGGAGCTAGAACGATTCGCAGTTAATCCTGGCCTGTTAGAA
ACATCAGAAGGCTGTAGACAAATACTGGGACAGCTACAACCATCCCTTCAGACAGGATCAGAAGAACTTA
GATCATTATATAATACAGTAGCAACCCTCTATTGTGTGCATCAAAGGATAGAGATAAAAGACACCAAGGA
AGCTTTAGACAAGATAGAGGAAGAGCAAAACAAAAGTAAGACCACCGCACAGCAAGCGGCCGGCCGCTGA
TCTTCAGACCTGGAGGAGGAGATATGAGGGACAATTGGAGAAGTGAATTATATAAATATAAAGTAGTAAA
AATTGAACCATTAGGAGTAGCACCCACCAAGGCAAAGAGAAGAGTGGTGCAGAGAGAAAAAAGAGCAGTG
GGAATAGGAGCTTTGTTCCTTGGGTTCTTGGGAGCAGCAGGAAGCACTATGGGCGCAGCGTCAATGACGC
TGACGGTACAGGCCAGACAATTATTGTCTGGTATAGTGCAGCAGCAGAACAATTTGCTGAGGGCTATTGA
GGCGCAACAGCATCTGTTGCAACTCACAGTCTGGGGCATCAAGCAGCTCCAGGCAAGAATCCTGGCTGTG
GAAAGATACCTAAAGGATCAACAGCTCCTGGGGATTTGGGGTTGCTCTGGAAAACTCATTTGCACCACTG
CTGTGCCTTGGAATGCTAGTTGGAGTAATAAATCTCTGGAACAGATTTGGAATCACACGACTTGGATGGA
GTGGGACAGAGAAATTAACAATTACACAAGCTTAATACACTCCTTAATTGAAGAATCGCAAAACCAGCAA
GAAAAGAATGAACAAGAATTATTGGAATTAGATAAATGGGCAAGTTTGTGGAATTGGTTTAACATAACAA
ATTGGCTGTGGTATATAAAATTATTCATAATGATAGTAGGAGGCTTGGTAGGTTTAAGAATAGTTTTTGC
TGTACTTTCTATAGTGAATAGAGTTAGGCAGGGATATTCACCATTATCGTTTCAGACCCACCTCCCAACC
CCGAGGGGACCCGACAGGCCCGAAGGAATAGAAGAAGAAGGTGGAGAGAGAGACAGAGACAGATCCATTC
GATTAGTGAACGGATCGGCACTGCGTGCGCCAATTCTGCAGACAAATGGCAGTATTCATCCACAATTTTA
AAAGAAAAGGGGGGATTGGGGGGTACAGTGCAGGGGAAAGAATAGTAGACATAATAGCAACAGACATACA
AACTAAAGAATTACAAAAACAAATTACAAAAATTCAAAATTTTCGGGTTTATTACAGGGACAGCAGAGAT
CCAGTTTGGTTAATTAACTGCAGCCCCGATAAAATAAAAGATTTTATTTAGTCTCCAGAAAAAGGGGGGA
ATGAAAGACCCCACCTGTAGGTTTGGCAAGCTAGCTGCAGTAACGCCATTTTGCAAGGCATGGAAAAATA
CCAAACCAAGAATAGAGAAGTTCAGATCAAGGGCGGGTACATGAAAATAGCTAACGTTGGGCCAAACAGG
ATATCTGCGGTGAGCAGTTTCGGCCCCGGCCCGGGGCCAAGAACAGATGGTCACCGCAGTTTCGGCCCCG
GCCCGAGGCCAAGAACAGATGGTCCCCAGATATGGCCCAACCCTCAGCAGTTTCTTAAGACCCATCAGAT
GTTTCCAGGCTCCCCCAAGGACCTGAAATGACCCTGCGCCTTATTTGAATTAACCAATCAGCCTGCTTCT
CGCTTCTGTTCGCGCGCTTCTGCTTCCCGAGCTCTATAAAAGAGCTCACAACCCCTCACTCGGCGCGCCA
GTCCTCCGACAGACTGAGTCGCCCGGGGGTCTAGAACGCGTGCCGCCATGACCGAATACAAACCTACCGT
GAGGCTGGCTACAAGAGATGATGTCCCAAGGGCTGTGAGAACACTGGCCGCCGCTTTTGCCGATTACCCT
GCCACACGCCACACTGTGGACCCAGATCGGCATATCGAGAGAGTGACTGAGCTGCAGGAACTGTTCCTGA
CCCGAGTGGGCCTGGACATTGGGAAGGTCTGGGTCGCAGACGATGGAGCAGCTGTGGCTGTCTGGACCAC
ACCAGAGAGCGTGGAAGCCGGAGCTGTCTTTGCAGAGATCGGCCCTAGAATGGCAGAACTGAGCGGCTCC
AGGCTGGCAGCACAGCAGCAGATGGAGGGACTGCTGGCCCCACACAGGCCTAAGGAACCAGCATGGTTCC
TGGCTACCGTGGGGGTCTCTCCTGACCATCAGGGCAAAGGACTGGGAAGTGCTGTGGTCCTGCCAGGAGT
GGAGGCTGCAGAACGAGCTGGAGTCCCTGCATTTCTGGAGACCTCTGCTCCACGAAACCTGCCCTTCTAT
GAACGGCTGGGCTTTACTGTGACCGCAGATGTGGAGGTCCCCGAAGGACCTAGGACCTGGTGCATGACAC
GCAAACCCGGCGCCTGAGCGATCGCCGCGGCCGCCTTCTTAACCCAACAGAAGGCTCGAGAAGGTATATT
GCTGTTGACAGTGAGCGAAAGACTGAGAGTTCAACCGAATAGTGAAGCCACAGATGTATTCGGTTGAACT
CTCAGTCTTCTGCCTACTGCCTCGGACTTCAAGGGGCTAGAATTCGGCAGCTGTAGATCTTAGCCACTTT
TTAAAAGAAAAGGGGGGACTGGAAGGGCTAACTGCATCCGGACTGTACTGGGTCTCTCTGGTTAGACCAG
ATCTGAGCCTGGGAGCTCTCTGGCTAACTAGGGAACCCACTGCTTAAGCCTCAATAAAGCTTGCCTTGAG
TGCTTCAAGTAGTGTGTGCCCGTCTGTTGTGTGACTCTGGTAACTAGAGATCCCTCAGACCCTTTTAGTC
AGTGTGGAAAATCTCTAGCAGGGCCCGTTTCATGTGAGCAAAAGGCCAGCAAAAGGCCAGGAACCGTAAA
AAGGCCGCGTTGCTGGCGTTTTTCCATAGGCTCCGCCCCCCTGACGAGCATCACAAAAATCGACGCTCAA
GTCAGAGGTGGCGAAACCCGACAGGACTATAAAGATACCAGGCGTTTCCCCCTGGAAGCTCCCTCGTGCG
CTCTCCTGTTCCGACCCTGCCGCTTACCGGATACCTGTCCGCCTTTCTCCCTTCGGGAAGCGTGGCGCTT
TCTCATAGCTCACGCTGTAGGTATCTCAGTTCGGTGTAGGTCGTTCGCTCCAAGCTGGGCTGTGTGCACG
AACCCCCCGTTCAGCCCGACCGCTGCGCCTTATCCGGTAACTATCGTCTTGAGTCCAACCCGGTAAGACA
CGACTTATCGCCACTGGCAGCAGCCACTGGTAACAGGATTAGCAGAGCGAGGTATGTAGGCGGTGCTACA
GAGTTCTTGAAGTGGTGGCCTAACTACGGCTACACTAGAAGAACAGTATTTGGTATCTGCGCTCTGCTGA
AGCCAGTTACCTTCGGAAAAAGAGTTGGTAGCTCTTGATCCGGCAAACAAACCACCGCTGGTAGCGGTGG
TTTTTTTGTTTGCAAGCAGCAGATTACGCGCAGAAAAAAAGGATCTCAAGAAGATCCTTTGATCTTTTCT
ACGGGGTCTGACGCTCAGTGGAACGAAAACTCACGTTAAGGGATTTTGGTCATGAGATTATCAAAAAGGA
TCTTCACCTAGATCCTTTTAAATTAAAAATGAAGTTTTAAATCAATCTAAAGTATATATGAGTAAACTTG
GTCTGACAGTTACCAATGCTTAATCAGTGAGGCACCTATCTCAGCGATCTGTCTATTTCGTTCATCCATA
GTTGCCTGACTCCCCGTCGTGTAGATAACTACGATACGGGAGGGCTTACCATCTGGCCCCAGTGCTGCAA
TGATACCGCGAGACCCACGCTCACCGGCTCCAGATTTATCAGCAATAAACCAGCCAGCCGGAAGGGCCGA
GCGCAGAAGTGGTCCTGCAACTTTATCCGCCTCCATCCAGTCTATTAATTGTTGCCGGGAAGCTAGAGTA
AGTAGTTCGCCAGTTAATAGTTTGCGCAACGTTGTTGCCATTGCTACAGGCATCGTGGTGTCACGCTCGT
CGTTTGGTATGGCTTCATTCAGCTCCGGTTCCCAACGATCAAGGCGAGTTACATGATCCCCCATGTTGTG
CAAAAAAGCGGTTAGCTCCTTCGGTCCTCCGATCGTTGTCAGAAGTAAGTTGGCCGCAGTGTTATCACTC
ATGGTTATGGCAGCACTGCATAATTCTCTTACTGTCATGCCATCCGTAAGATGCTTTTCTGTGACTGGTG
AGTACTCAACCAAGTCATTCTGAGAATAGTGTATGCGGCGACCGAGTTGCTCTTGCCCGGCGTCAATACG
GGATAATACCGCGCCACATAGCAGAACTTTAAAAGTGCTCATCATTGGAAAACGTTCTTCGGGGCGAAAA
CTCTCAAGGATCTTACCGCTGTTGAGATCCAGTTCGATGTAACCCACTCGTGCACCCAACTGATCTTCAG
CATCTTTTACTTTCACCAGCGTTTCTGGGTGAGCAAAAACAGGAAGGCAAAATGCCGCAAAAAAGGGAAT
AAGGGCGACACGGAAATGTTGAATACTCATACTCTTCCTTTTTCAATATTATTGAAGCATTTATCAGGGT
TATTGTCTCATGAGCGGATACATATTTGAATGTATTTAGAAAAATAAACAAATAGGGGTTCCGCGCACAT
TTCCCCGAAAAGTGCCACCTGACGTCGACGGATCGGGAGATCTCCCGATCCCCTATGGTGCACTCTCAGT
ACAATCTGCTCTGATGCCGCATAGTTAAGCCAGTATCTGCTCCCTGCTTGTGTGTTGGAGGTCGCTGAGT
AGTGCGCGAGCAAAATTTA
Features (pLannotate 1.2.2; 19 found; start..end, strand, type, name):
    109..438     +  promoter       SV40 promoter: SV40 enhancer and early promoter
    450..829     +  enhancer       CMV enhancer: human cytomegalovirus immediate early enhancer
    830..1029    +  promoter       CMV promoter: human cytomegalovirus (CMV) immediate early promoter
   1047..1227    +  LTR            5' LTR (truncated): truncated 5' long terminal repeat (LTR) from HIV-1
   1274..1399    +  misc_feature   HIV-1 Ψ: packaging signal of human immunodeficiency virus type 1
   1383..1721    +  CDS            HIV-1 gag (fragment): gag protein from human immunodeficiency virus 1; gag
   1896..2129    +  misc_feature   RRE: The Rev response element (RRE) of HIV-1 allows for Rev-dependent mRNA export from the nucleus to the cytoplasm.
   2506..2606    +  CDS            Rev (fragment): human immunodeficiency virus 1 (HIV-1) Rev protein; rev; enhances nuclear export of unspliced and incompletely spliced viral mRNAs
   2656..2773    +  misc_feature   cPPT/CTS: central polypurine tract and central termination sequence of HIV-1
   2910..3317    +  promoter       SFFV promoter: spleen focus-forming virus long terminal repeat (LTR) promoter
   3338..3934    +  CDS            pac: PUAC_STRAD - Protein predicted: Swiss-Prot protein existence level 4. Detoxification of puromycin. From Streptomyces alboniger.
   3959..4004    +  ncRNA          5' miR-30a (fragment): sequence upstream of the 71-nt precursor of the human miR-30a microRNA (Zeng et al., 2002) miRNA
   4074..4099    +  ncRNA          3' miR-30a (fragment): sequence downstream of the 71-nt precursor of the human miR-30a microRNA (Zeng et al., 2002) miRNA
   4129..4148    +  misc_feature   cPPT/CTS (fragment): central polypurine tract and central termination sequence of HIV-1
   4180..4360    +  LTR            5' LTR (truncated): truncated 5' long terminal repeat (LTR) from HIV-1
   4431..5019    -  rep_origin     ori: high-copy-number ColE1/pMB1/pBR322/pUC origin of replication
   5190..6050    -  CDS            AmpR: β-lactamase; bla; confers resistance to ampicillin, carbenicillin, and related antibiotics
   6051..6155    -  promoter       AmpR promoter: bla
   6214..6266    -  misc_feature   bom (fragment): basis of mobility region from pBR322
