[The description below was written by a language model from this plasmid's Addgene catalogue record and pLannotate feature annotations shown in this document.]
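Description:
pAPM-miR30-MATR3-ts1 is an HIV-1-based lentiviral RNAi vector built on the pAPM-miR30 backbone and designed to knock down human MATR3 (matrin 3). It is maintained in bacteria through a high-copy ColE1/pUC-type origin and an ampicillin resistance gene (β-lactamase with its own promoter). The annotated full sequence is about 6.3 kb. Upstream of the viral portion, an SV40 enhancer/early promoter region and a CMV enhancer/promoter precede a truncated 5' LTR, an arrangement in which the CMV element typically drives transcription of the viral genomic RNA in packaging cells. The transfer cassette carries the usual cis-acting HIV-1 elements: the Ψ packaging signal with an adjoining gag fragment, the Rev response element for Rev-dependent nuclear export of the genomic RNA, and the cPPT/CTS, which aids nuclear import of the reverse-transcribed genome. A second truncated LTR closes the cassette at the 3' end. No WPRE is annotated.

The payload is a single transcription unit driven by the spleen focus-forming virus (SFFV) LTR promoter. It encodes puromycin N-acetyltransferase (pac), followed downstream by a MATR3-targeting hairpin embedded between 5' and 3' flanking fragments of human miR-30a. Because the shRNA sits in a microRNA scaffold, it can be expressed from this Pol II promoter on the same transcript as the resistance gene and processed by the endogenous microRNA machinery into a mature silencing RNA. Puromycin selection therefore enriches for transduced cells that also express the knockdown hairpin. The "ts1" suffix presumably denotes one target site among several, though the record does not say so. The associated work concerns innate immune detection of intron-containing HIV-1 RNA.
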