Addgene plasmid #174271: pAPM-miR30-MATR3-ts1
Purpose: MATR3 knockdown
Depositing lab: Jeremy Luban. Depositing organization: University of Massachusetts, Worcester. Publication: IFIH1 (MDA5) is required for innate immune detection of intron-containing RNA expressed from the HIV-1 provirus. Guney MH, Nagalekshmi K, McCauley SM, Carbone C, Aydemir O, Luban J. Proc Natl Acad Sci U S A. 2024 Jul 16;121(29):e2404349121. doi: 10.1073/pnas.2404349121. Epub 2024 Jul 10. PubMed 38985764.
Backbone
  Vector backbone: pAPM-miR30
  Vector type: Lentiviral, RNAi
  Selectable markers: Puromycin
Growth in bacteria
  Bacterial resistance: Ampicillin, 100 μg/mL
  Growth temperature: 30°C
  Growth strain: NEB Stable
  Copy number: High Copy
Gene/Insert
  Gene/Insert name: MATR3 shRNA
  gRNA/shRNA sequence: TTCGGTTGAACTCTCAGTCTTC
  Species: H. sapiens (human)
  Entrez Gene: MATR3 (a.k.a. ALS21, MPD2, VCPDM)
  Promoter: SFFV
  Cloning method: Restriction Enzyme; 5′ cloning site unknown (unknown if destroyed)
Terms and licenses: Academic/Nonprofit Terms; Industry Terms: Not Available to Industry
Depositor comments: Please visit https://doi.org/10.1101/2023.11.17.567619 for bioRxiv preprint.
How to cite: pAPM-miR30-MATR3-ts1 was a gift from Jeremy Luban (Addgene plasmid # 174271 ; http://n2t.net/addgene:174271 ; RRID:Addgene_174271)
